Addgene plasmid #131058: pYJ14-PB-U6-ND1-acti-gRNA3
Purpose: Activation of NeuroD1 via SAM system
Depositing lab: Xiaojun Lian. Depositing organization: Pennsylvania State University.
Backbone
  Vector backbone: PB-MS2-sgRNA
  Backbone size w/o insert (bp): 4131
  Vector type: Mammalian Expression, CRISPR
Growth in bacteria
  Bacterial resistance: Ampicillin, 100 μg/mL
  Growth temperature: 37°C
  Growth strain: NEB Stable
  Copy number: Unknown
Gene/Insert
  Gene/Insert name: NeuroD1 activation gRNA3
  gRNA/shRNA sequence: GCGGGAGACGAGCAAGGCGTG
  Species: H. sapiens (human)
  Entrez Gene: NEUROD1 (a.k.a. BETA2, BHF-1, MODY6, NEUROD, T2D, bHLHa3)
  Cloning method: Restriction Enzyme; 5′ cloning site Unknown (unknown if destroyed); 3′ cloning site Unknown (unknown if destroyed)
Terms and licenses: Academic/Nonprofit Terms; Industry Terms: Not Available to Industry
How to cite: pYJ14-PB-U6-ND1-acti-gRNA3 was a gift from Xiaojun Lian (Addgene plasmid # 131058 ; http://n2t.net/addgene:131058 ; RRID:Addgene_131058)
