[The description below was written by a language model from this plasmid's Addgene catalogue record and pLannotate feature annotations shown in this document.]
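Description:
pYJ14-PB-U6-ND1-acti-gRNA3 is a small (about 4.1 kb) mammalian CRISPR guide-expression plasmid built on the PB-MS2-sgRNA backbone and designed to help activate the human NEUROD1 gene through the synergistic activation mediator (SAM) system. In bacteria it replicates from a high-copy ColE1/pUC-type origin and is selected with ampicillin through the β-lactamase gene and its promoter. The annotation also picks up cloning-vector remnants (lac promoter and operator, CAP site, T3, T7 and SP6 promoters, and short fragments of lacI, rop, bom and f1 ori), which have no evident role in the construct's function.

The payload is a human U6 RNA polymerase III promoter driving a single guide RNA, the third in a set of NeuroD1 activation guides. Its Streptococcus pyogenes Cas9 scaffold is interrupted by two MS2 stem loops. In the SAM approach, these hairpins recruit MS2 coat protein fused to transcriptional activation domains, which cooperate with a catalytically dead Cas9 activator bound at the target promoter to switch on the endogenous gene. Neither dCas9 nor the MS2 fusion is encoded here, so they must be supplied from other constructs.

The "PB" in the names suggests a piggyBac transposon design. Consistent with this, two fragments matched to the baculovirus FP25 gene flank the U6-sgRNA cassette, probably reflecting piggyBac-associated flanking sequence, although no transposon terminal repeats are explicitly annotated. No mammalian selection marker or reporter appears in the feature table. The cloning sites used for guide insertion are not recorded.
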