Features (pLannotate 1.2.2; 23 found; start..end, strand, type, name):
      1..105     -  promoter       AmpR promoter: bla
    200..235     +  CDS            rop (fragment): Rop protein, which maintains plasmids at low copy number; rop
    337..388     +  misc_feature   bom (fragment): basis of mobility region from pBR322
    451..469     +  promoter       SP6 promoter: promoter for bacteriophage SP6 RNA polymerase
    483..522     +  CDS            lacI (fragment): lac repressor; lacI; The lac repressor binds to the lac operator to inhibit transcription in E. coli. This inhibition can be relieved by adding lactose or isopropyl-β-D-thiogalactopyranoside (IPTG).
    535..556     +  protein_bind   CAP binding site: CAP binding activates transcription in the presence of cAMP. E. coli catabolite activator protein
    571..601     +  promoter       lac promoter: promoter for the E. coli lac operon
    609..625     +  protein_bind   lac operator: The lac repressor binds to the lac operator to inhibit transcription in E. coli. This inhibition can be relieved by adding lactose or isopropyl-β-D-thiogalactopyranoside (IPTG). lac repressor encoded by lacI
    670..688     +  promoter       T3 promoter: promoter for bacteriophage T3 RNA polymerase
    690..869     +  CDS            FP (fragment): FP25_NPVAC - Experimental evidence at protein level: Swiss-Prot protein existence level 1. From Autographa californica nuclear polyhedrosis virus (AcMNPV).
   1227..1467    +  promoter       U6 promoter: RNA polymerase III promoter for human U6 snRNA
   1514..1532    +  misc_RNA       MS2 stem loop: stem loop that binds the bacteriophage MS2 coat protein
   1543..1579    +  misc_RNA       gRNA scaffold (fragment): guide RNA scaffold for the Streptococcus pyogenes CRISPR/Cas9 system
   1584..1602    +  misc_RNA       MS2 stem loop: stem loop that binds the bacteriophage MS2 coat protein
   1613..1632    +  misc_RNA       gRNA scaffold (fragment): guide RNA scaffold for the Streptococcus pyogenes CRISPR/Cas9 system
   1645..1695    -  misc_feature   bom (fragment): basis of mobility region from pBR322
   1714..1730    +  rep_origin     f1 ori (fragment): f1 bacteriophage origin of replication; arrow indicates direction of (+) strand synthesis
   2115..2192    +  CDS            FP (fragment): FP25_NPVAC - Experimental evidence at protein level: Swiss-Prot protein existence level 1. From Autographa californica nuclear polyhedrosis virus (AcMNPV).
   2193..2211    -  misc_feature   MCS (fragment): pUC18/19 multiple cloning site
   2239..2257    -  promoter       T7 promoter: promoter for bacteriophage T7 RNA polymerase
   2279..2332    -  CDS            lacI (fragment): lac repressor; lacI; The lac repressor binds to the lac operator to inhibit transcription in E. coli. This inhibition can be relieved by adding lactose or isopropyl-β-D-thiogalactopyranoside (IPTG).
   2515..3103    -  rep_origin     ori: high-copy-number ColE1/pMB1/pBR322/pUC origin of replication
   3274..4134    -  CDS            AmpR: β-lactamase; bla; confers resistance to ampicillin, carbenicillin, and related antibiotics
>Addgene plasmid #131058 | pYJ14-PB-U6-ND1-acti-gRNA3 | addgene full sequence | sequence record 256735 | Addgene NGS Result
ACTCTTCCTTTTTCAATATTATTGAAGCATTTATCAGGGTTATTGTCTCATGAGCGGATACATATTTGAA
TGTATTTAGAAAAATAAACAAATAGGGGTTCCGCGCACATTTCCCCGAAAAGTGCCACCTGACGTCTAAG
AAACCATTATTATCATGACATTAACCTATAAAAATAGGCGTATCACGAGGCCCTTTCGTCTCGCGCGTTT
CGGTGATGACGGTGAAAACCTCTGACACATGCAGCTCCCGGAGACGGTCACAGCTTGTCTGTAAGCGGAT
GCCGGGAGCAGACAAGCCCGTCAGGGCGCGTCAGCGGGTGTTGGCGGGTGTCGGGGCTGGCTTAACTATG
CGGCATCAGAGCAGATTGTACTGAGAGTGCACCATATGGACATATTGTCGTTAGAACGCGGCTACAATTA
ATACATAACCTTATGTATCATACACATACGATTTAGGTGACACTATAGAACTCGACCTCGAGGCTGGCAC
GACAGGTTTCCCGACTGGAAAGCGGGCAGTGAGCGCAACGCAATTAATGTGAGTTAGCTCACTCATTAGG
CACCCCAGGCTTTACACTTTATGCTTCCGGCTCGTATGTTGTGTGGAATTGTGAGCGGATAACAATTTCA
CACAGGAAACAGCTATGACCATGATTACGCCAAGCTCGAAATTAACCCTCACTAAAGGGAACAAAAGCTG
GAGCTCGTCTTTGATCAAAACGCAAATCGACGAAAATGTGTCGGACAATATCAAGTCGATGAGCGAAAAA
CTAAAAAGGCTAGAATACGACAATCTCACAGACAGCGTTGAGATATACGGTATTCACGACAGCAGGCTGA
ATAATAAAAAAATTAGAAACTATTATTTAACCCTAGAAAGATAATCATATTGTGACGTACGTTAAAGATA
ATCATGCGTAAAATTGACGCATGTGTTTTATCGATCTGTATATCGAGGTTTATTTATTAATTTGAATAGA
TATTAAGTTTTATTATATTTACACTTACATACTAATAATAAATTCAACAAACAATTTATTTATGTTTATT
TATTTATTAAAAAAAAACAAAAACTCAAAATTTCTTCTATAAAGTAACAAAACTTTTAAACATTCTCTCT
TTTACAAAAATAAACTTATTTTGTACTTTAAAAACAGTCATGTTGTATTATAAAATAAGTAATTAGCTTA
ACTTATACATAATAGAAACAAATTATACTTATTAATGAGGGCCTATTTCCCATGATTCCTTCATATTTGC
ATATACGATACAAGGCTGTTAGAGAGATAATTGGAATTAATTTGACTGTAAACACAAAGATATTAGTACA
AAATACGTGACGTAGAAAGTAATAATTTCTTGGGTAGTTTGCAGTTTTAAAATTATGTTTTAAAATGGAC
TATCATATGCTTACCGTAACTTGAAAGTATTTCGATTTCTTGGCTTTATATATCTTGTGGAAAGGACGAA
ACACCGCGGGAGACGAGCAAGGCGTGGTTTTAGAGCTAGGCCAACATGAGGATCACCCATGTCTGCAGGG
CCTAGCAAGTTAAAATAAGGCTAGTCCGTTATCAACTTGGCCAACATGAGGATCACCCATGTCTGCAGGG
CCAAGTGGCACCGAGTCGGTGCTTTTTTTGAATTCTGATGCGGTATTTTCTCCTTACGCATCTGTGCGGT
ATTTCACACCGCATACGTCAAAGCAACCATAGTACGCGCCCTGTAGCGGCATTTAAAGCCATCGAAGCAG
CTCCAGCCTACACAATCGCTCAAGACGTGTAATGCTTTTATTATATATTAGTCACGATATCTATAACAAG
AAAATATATATATAATAAGTTATCACGTAAGTAGAACATGAAATAACAATATAATTATCGTATGAGTTAA
ATCTTAAAAGTCACGTAAAAGATAATCATGCGTCATTTTGACTCACGCGGTCGTTATAGTTCAAAATCAG
TGACACTTACCGCATTGACAAGCACGCCTCACGGGAGCTCCAAGCGGCGACTGAGATGTCCTAAATGCAC
AGCGACGGATTCGCGCTATTTAGAAAGAGAGAGCAATATTTCAAGAATGCATGCGTCAATTTTACGCAGA
CTATCTTTCTAGGGTTAAAAAAGATTTGCGCTTTACTCGACCTAAACTTTAAACACGTCATAGAATCTTC
GTTTGACAAAAACCACATTGTGGGGTACCGAGCTCGAATTCATCGATGATATCAGATCTGCCGGTCTCCC
TATAGTGAGTCGTATTAATTTCGATAAGCCAGGTTAACCTGCATTAATGAATCGGCCAACGCGCGGGGAG
AGGCGGTTTGCGTATTGGGCGCTCTTCCGCTTCCTCGCTCACTGACTCGCTGCGCTCGGTCGTTCGGCTG
CGGCGAGCGGTATCAGCTCACTCAAAGGCGGTAATACGGTTATCCACAGAATCAGGGGATAACGCAGGAA
AGAACATGTGAGCAAAAGGCCAGCAAAAGGCCAGGAACCGTAAAAAGGCCGCGTTGCTGGCGTTTTTCCA
TAGGCTCCGCCCCCCTGACGAGCATCACAAAAATCGACGCTCAAGTCAGAGGTGGCGAAACCCGACAGGA
CTATAAAGATACCAGGCGTTTCCCCCTGGAAGCTCCCTCGTGCGCTCTCCTGTTCCGACCCTGCCGCTTA
CCGGATACCTGTCCGCCTTTCTCCCTTCGGGAAGCGTGGCGCTTTCTCATAGCTCACGCTGTAGGTATCT
CAGTTCGGTGTAGGTCGTTCGCTCCAAGCTGGGCTGTGTGCACGAACCCCCCGTTCAGCCCGACCGCTGC
GCCTTATCCGGTAACTATCGTCTTGAGTCCAACCCGGTAAGACACGACTTATCGCCACTGGCAGCAGCCA
CTGGTAACAGGATTAGCAGAGCGAGGTATGTAGGCGGTGCTACAGAGTTCTTGAAGTGGTGGCCTAACTA
CGGCTACACTAGAAGAACAGTATTTGGTATCTGCGCTCTGCTGAAGCCAGTTACCTTCGGAAAAAGAGTT
GGTAGCTCTTGATCCGGCAAACAAACCACCGCTGGTAGCGGTGGTTTTTTTGTTTGCAAGCAGCAGATTA
CGCGCAGAAAAAAAGGATCTCAAGAAGATCCTTTGATCTTTTCTACGGGGTCTGACGCTCAGTGGAACGA
AAACTCACGTTAAGGGATTTTGGTCATGAGATTATCAAAAAGGATCTTCACCTAGATCCTTTTAAATTAA
AAATGAAGTTTTAAATCAATCTAAAGTATATATGAGTAAACTTGGTCTGACAGTTACCAATGCTTAATCA
GTGAGGCACCTATCTCAGCGATCTGTCTATTTCGTTCATCCATAGTTGCCTGACTCCCCGTCGTGTAGAT
AACTACGATACGGGAGGGCTTACCATCTGGCCCCAGTGCTGCAATGATACCGCGAGACCCACGCTCACCG
GCTCCAGATTTATCAGCAATAAACCAGCCAGCCGGAAGGGCCGAGCGCAGAAGTGGTCCTGCAACTTTAT
CCGCCTCCATCCAGTCTATTAATTGTTGCCGGGAAGCTAGAGTAAGTAGTTCGCCAGTTAATAGTTTGCG
CAACGTTGTTGCCATTGCTACAGGCATCGTGGTGTCACGCTCGTCGTTTGGTATGGCTTCATTCAGCTCC
GGTTCCCAACGATCAAGGCGAGTTACATGATCCCCCATGTTGTGCAAAAAAGCGGTTAGCTCCTTCGGTC
CTCCGATCGTTGTCAGAAGTAAGTTGGCCGCAGTGTTATCACTCATGGTTATGGCAGCACTGCATAATTC
TCTTACTGTCATGCCATCCGTAAGATGCTTTTCTGTGACTGGTGAGTACTCAACCAAGTCATTCTGAGAA
TAGTGTATGCGGCGACCGAGTTGCTCTTGCCCGGCGTCAATACGGGATAATACCGCGCCACATAGCAGAA
CTTTAAAAGTGCTCATCATTGGAAAACGTTCTTCGGGGCGAAAACTCTCAAGGATCTTACCGCTGTTGAG
ATCCAGTTCGATGTAACCCACTCGTGCACCCAACTGATCTTCAGCATCTTTTACTTTCACCAGCGTTTCT
GGGTGAGCAAAAACAGGAAGGCAAAATGCCGCAAAAAAGGGAATAAGGGCGACACGGAAATGTTGAATAC
TCAT
